>Addgene plasmid #46166 | Danio rerio cryaa | depositor full sequence | sequence record 65050 | Danio rerio cryaa sequence 4152 bps
TGGCGAATGGG
[124 nt withheld, positions 12-135]
C
[91 nt withheld, positions 137-227]
A
[49 nt withheld, positions 229-277]
CCTTTGACGTTGGAGTCCACGTTCTTT
[37 nt withheld, positions 305-341]
ACCCTATCTCGGTCTATTCTTTTGATTTATAAGGGATTTTGCCGATTTCGGCCTATTGGTTAAAAAATGA
GCTGATTTAACAAAAATTTAACGCGAATTTTAACAAAATATTAACGTTTACAATTTCAGGTGGCACTTTT
CGGGGAAATGTGCGCGGAACCCCTATTTGTTTATTTTTCTAAATACATTCAAATATGTATCCGCTCATGA
GACAATAACCCTGATAAATGCTTCAATAATATTGAAAAAGGAAGAGTATGAGTATTCAACATTTCCGTGT
CGCCCTTATTCCCTTTTTTGCGGCATTTTGCCTTCCTGTTTTTGCTCACCCAGAAACGCTGGTGAAAGTA
AAAGATGCTGAAGATCAGTTGGGTGCACGAGTGGGTTACATCGAACTGGATCTCAACAGCGGTAAGATCC
TTGAGAGTTTTCGCCCCGAAGAACGTTTTCCAATGATGAGCACTTTTAAAGTTCTGCTATGTGGCGCGGT
ATTATCCCGTATTGACGCCGGGCAAGAGCAACTCGGTCGCCGCATACACTATTCTCAGAATGACTTGGTT
GAGTACTCACCAGTCACAGAAAAGCATCTTACGGATGGCATGACAGTAAGAGAATTATGCAGTGCTGCCA
TAACCATGAGTGATAACACTGCGGCCAACTTACTTCTGACAACGATCGGAGGACCGAAGGAGCTAACCGC
TTTTTTGCACAACATGGGGGATCATGTAACTCGCCTTGATCGTTGGGAACCGGAGCTGAATGAAGCCATA
CCAAACGACGAGCGTGACACCACGATGCCTGCAGCAATGGCAACAACGTTGCGCAAACTATTAACTGGCG
AACTACTTACTCTAGCTTCCCGGCAACAATTAATAGACTGGATGGAGGCGGATAAAGTTGCAGGACCACT
TCTGCGCTCGGCCCTTCCGGCTGGCTGGTTTATTGCTGATAAATCTGGAGCCGGTGAGCGTGGGTCTCGC
GGTATCATTGCAGCACTGGGGCCAGATGGTAAGCCCTCCCGTATCGTAGTTATCTACACGACGGGGAGTC
AGGCAACTATGGATGAACGAAATAGACAGATCGCTGAGATAGGTGCCTCACTGATTAAGCATTGGTAACT
GTCAGACCAAGTTTACTCATATATACTTTAGATTGATTTAAAACTTCATTTTTAATTTAAAAGGATCTAG
GTGAAGATCCTTTTTGATAATCTCATGACCAAAATCCCTTAACGTGAGTTTTCGTTCCACTGAGCGTCAG
ACCCCGTAGAAAAGATCAAAGGATCTTCTTGAGATCCTTTTTTTCTGCGCGTAATCTGCTGCTTGCAAAC
AAAAAAACCACCGCTACCAGCGGTGGTTTGTTTGCCGGATCAAGAGCTACCAACTCTTTTTCCGAAGGTA
ACTGGCTTCAGCAGAGCGCAGATACCAAATACTGTCCTTCTAGTGTAGCCGTAGTTAGGCCACCACTTCA
AGAACTCTGTAGCACCGCCTACATACCTCGCTCTGCTAATCCTGTTACCAGTGGCTGCTGCCAGTGGCGA
TAAGTCGTGTCTTACCGGGTTGGACTCAAGACGATAGTTACCGGATAAGGCGCAGCGGTCGGGCTGAACG
GGGGGTTCGTGCACACAGCCCAGCTTGGAGCGAACGACCTACACCGAACTGAGATACCTACAGCGTGAGC
TATGAGAAAGCGCCACGCTTCCCGAAGGGAGAAAGGCGGACAGGTATCCGGTAAGCGGCAGGGTCGGAAC
AGGAGAGCGCACGAGGGAGCTTCCAGGGGGAAACGCCTGGTATCTTTATAGTCCTGTCGGGTTTCGCCAC
CTCTGACTTGAGCGTCGATTTTTGTGATGCTCGTCAGGGGGGCGGAGCCTATGGAAAAACGCCAGCAACG
CGGCCTTTTTACGGTTCCTGGCCTTTTGCTGGCCTTTTGCTCACATGTTCTTTCCTGCGTTATCCCCTGA
TTCTGTGGATAACCGTATTACCGCCTTTGAGTGAGCTGATACCGCTCGCCGCAGCCGAACGACCGAGCGC
AGCGAGTCAGTGAGCGAGGAAGCGGAAGAGCGCCTGATGCGGTATTTTCTCCTTACGCATCTGTGCGGTA
TTTCACACCGCATATATGGTGCACTCTCAGTACAATCTGCTCTGATGCCGCATAGTTAAGCCAGTATACA
CTCCGCTATCGCTACGTGACTGGGTCATGGCTGCGCCCCGACACCCGCCAACACCCGCTGACGCGCCCTG
ACGGGCTTGTCTGCTCCCGGCATCCGCTTACAGACAAGCTGTGACCGTCTCCGGGAGCTGCATGTGTCAG
AGGTTTTCACCGTCATCACCGAAACGCGCGAGGCAGCTGCGGTAAAGCTCATCAGCGTGGTCGTGAAGCG
ATTCACAGATGTCTGCCTGTTCATCCGCGTCCAGCTCGTTGAGTTTCTCCAGAAGCGTTAATGTCTGGCT
TCTGATAAAGCGGGCCATGTTAAGGGCGGTTTTTTCCTGTTTGGTCACTGATGCCTCCGTGTAAGGGGGA
TTTCTGTTCATGGGGGTAATGATACCGATGAAACGAGAGAGGATGCTCACGATACGGGTTACTGATGATG
AACATGCCCGGTTACTGGAACGTTGTGAGGGTAAACAACTGGCGGTATGGATGCGGCGGGACCAGAGAAA
AATCACTCAGGGTCAATGCCAGCGCTTCGTTAATACAGATGTAGGTGTTCCACAGGGTAGCCAGCAGCAT
CCTGCGATGCAGATCCGGAACATAATGGTGCAGGGCGCTGACTTCCGCGTTTCCAGACTTTACGAAACAC
GGAAACCGAAGACCATTCATGTTGTTGCTCAGGTCGCAGACGTTTTGCAGCAGCAGTCGCTTCACGTTCG
CTCGCGTATCGGTGATTCATTCTGCTAACCAGTAAGGCAACCCCGCCAGCCTAGCCGGGTCCTCAACGAC
AGGAGCACGATCATGCGCACCCGTGGCCAGGACCCAACGCTGCCCGAGATCTCGATCCCGCGAAATTAAT
ACGACTCACTATAGGGAGACCACAACGGTTTCCCTCTAGAAATAATTTTGTTTAACTTTAAGAAGGAGAT
ATACATATGGATATTGCGATCCAACACCCTTGGTTCAGACGCACACTGGGCTACCCCACCCGACTCTTTG
ATCAGTTCTTTGGAGAAGGCCTGTTCGATTATGACCTATTCCCCTTCACCACTTCAACTGTCAGCCCTTA
CTATCGACACTCACTCTTCCGCAACATCCTGGACTCCTCCAACTCAGGTGTCTCTGAGGTGAGGTCTGAC
AGAGAAAAATTTACAGTTTATCTGGATGTGAAACATTTCTCTCCTGATGAGCTCAGTGTCAAGGTGACAG
ATGACTATGTGGAGATCCAGGGCAAGCATGGAGAAAGACAGGATGATCATGGCTACATCTCCCGTGAGTT
CCATCGTCGCTACCGCCTGCCTTCCAATGTGGACCAGTCTGCCATCACCTGCACACTGTCTGCTGATGGC
CTGCTCACTCTTTGTGGACCCAAGACAAGTGGCATAGATGCTGGCCGTGGAGATCGCACCATCCCTGTTA
CCCGCGAGGACAAGAGCAACTCAGGCTCTTCCTCCTAGGGATCCGAATTCGAGCTCCGTCGACAAGCTTG
CGGCCGCACTCGAGCACCACCACCACCACCACTGAGATCCGGCTGCTAACAAAGCCCGAAAGGAAGCTGA
GTTGGCTGCTGCCACCGCTGAGCAATAACTAGCATAACCCCTTGGGGCCTCTAAACGGGTCTTGAGGGGT
TTTTTGCTGAAAGGAGGAACTATATCCGGAT
Features (pLannotate 1.2.2; 13 found; start..end, strand, type, name):
     12..467     +  rep_origin     f1 ori (sequence partly withheld): f1 bacteriophage origin of replication; arrow indicates direction of (+) strand synthesis
    494..598     +  promoter       AmpR promoter: bla
    599..1459    +  CDS            AmpR: β-lactamase; bla; confers resistance to ampicillin, carbenicillin, and related antibiotics
   1630..2218    +  rep_origin     ori: high-copy-number ColE1/pMB1/pBR322/pUC origin of replication
   2404..2546    -  misc_feature   bom: basis of mobility region from pBR322
   2648..2839    -  CDS            rop: Rop protein, which maintains plasmids at low copy number; rop
   2856..3236    +  CDS            YPB1_ECOLX: Protein predicted: Swiss-Prot protein existence level 4. From Escherichia coli.
   3348..3366    +  promoter       T7 promoter: promoter for bacteriophage T7 RNA polymerase
   3398..3420    +  RBS            RBS: efficient ribosome binding site from bacteriophage T7 gene 10 (Olins and Rangwala, 1989)
   3428..3946    +  CDS            CRYAA: CRYAA_BOVIN - Also known as CRYA1. Experimental evidence at protein level: Swiss-Prot protein existence level 1. Contributes to the transparency and refractive index of the lens (By similarity). Acts as a chaperone, preventing aggregation of various proteins under a wide range of stress conditions (PubMed:20440841). Required for the correct formation of lens intermediate filaments as part of a complex composed of BFSP1, BFSP2 and CRYAA (By similarity). From Bos taurus (Bovine).
   3996..4013    +  CDS            9xHis (fragment): 9xHis affinity tag
   4023..4072    +  CDS            SET1 (fragment): solubility-enhancement tag derived from T7 phage gene 10B
   4080..4127    +  terminator     T7 terminator: transcription terminator for bacteriophage T7 RNA polymerase
