[The description below was written by a language model from this plasmid's Addgene catalogue record and pLannotate feature annotations shown in this document.]
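Description:
Danio rerio cryaa is a bacterial expression plasmid built on the Novagen pET-20b(+) backbone and carrying the zebrafish alphaA-crystallin (cryaa) coding sequence, a 522 bp insert, for recombinant protein production. The total size is about 4.15 kb. It is maintained in E. coli through a ColE1/pMB1-type origin accompanied by the pBR322 bom region and the rop gene, which moderates copy number. Selection is by ampicillin via the β-lactamase gene under its own promoter. An f1 phage origin is also present, allowing single-stranded DNA production with helper phage.

The insert was cloned between the NdeI and BamHI sites, both retained, placing it downstream of the T7 promoter and the strong T7 gene 10 ribosome binding site and upstream of the T7 terminator. Transcription therefore depends on T7 RNA polymerase, consistent with the listed BL21(DE3) host, which supplies that polymerase. Cloning through NdeI normally puts the insert's own start codon at the vector's initiation position, which in pET-20b(+) would bypass the vector's N-terminal leader. The automated annotation labels the open reading frame by similarity to bovine CRYAA, but this reflects homology matching; the catalogue identifies the gene as zebrafish.

A short His-tag fragment from the vector lies about 50 bp downstream of the annotated coding region. The record does not say whether it is fused to the protein or separated from it by a stop codon. AlphaA-crystallin is a lens small heat shock protein with chaperone activity. The associated study concerns hydrophobic adaptation of this protein to physiological temperature, so the plasmid most likely served to produce protein for such functional comparisons.
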