Addgene plasmid #46166: Danio rerio cryaa
Purpose: Recombinant protein production
Depositing lab: Mason Posner. Depositing organization: Ashland University. Publication: Functional validation of hydrophobic adaptation to physiological temperature in the small heat shock protein alphaA-crystallin. Posner M, Kiss AJ, Skiba J, Drossman A, Dolinska MB, Hejtmancik JF, Sergeev YV. PLoS One. 2012;7(3):e34438. doi: 10.1371/journal.pone.0034438. Epub 2012 Mar 29. PubMed 22479631.
Backbone
  Vector backbone: pET-20b(+)
  Backbone manufacturer: Novagen
  Backbone size w/o insert (bp): 3716
  Total vector size (bp): 4150
  Vector type: Bacterial Expression
Growth in bacteria
  Bacterial resistance: Ampicillin, 100 μg/mL
  Growth temperature: 37°C
  Growth strain: BL21(DE3)
  Copy number: Unknown
Gene/Insert
  Gene/Insert name: Alpha A-crystallin (alt name: cryaa)
  Species: D. rerio (zebrafish)
  Insert size (bp): 522
  GenBank ID: BC164886.1
  Entrez Gene: cryaa (a.k.a. wu:fc06h04, zgc:92036)
  Promoter: T7
  Cloning method: Restriction Enzyme; 5′ cloning site Nde1 (not destroyed); 3′ cloning site BamH1 (not destroyed)
  Sequencing primers: 5′ T7 promoter; 3′ T7 terminator
Terms and licenses: Academic/Nonprofit Terms; Industry Terms: Not Available to Industry
How to cite: Danio rerio cryaa was a gift from Mason Posner (Addgene plasmid # 46166 ; http://n2t.net/addgene:46166 ; RRID:Addgene_46166)
