>Addgene plasmid #46166 | Danio rerio cryaa | addgene partial sequence | sequence record 72263 | T7
AGAAGGAGATATACATATGGATATTGCGATCCAACACCCTTGGTTCAGACGCACACTGGGCTACCCCACC
CGACTCTTTGATCAGTTCTTTGGAGAAGGCCTGTTCGATTATGACCTATTCCCCTTCACCACTTCAACTG
TCAGCCCTTACTATCGACACTCACTCTTCCGCAACATCCTGGACTCCTCCAACTCAGGTGTCTCTGAGGT
GAGGTCTGACAGAGAAAAATTTACAGTTTATCTGGATGTGAAACATTTCTCTCCTGATGAGCTCAGTGTC
AAGGTGACAGATGACTATGTGGAGATCCAGGGCAAGCATGGAGAAAGACAGGATGATCATGGCTACATCT
CCCGTGAGTTCCATCGTCGCTACCGCCTGCCTTCCAATGTGGACCAGTCTGCCATCACCTGCACACTGTC
TGCTGATGGCCTGCTCACTCTTTGTGGACCCAAGACAAGTGGCATAGATGCTGGCCGTGGAGATCGCACC
ATCCCTGTTACCCGCGAGGACAAGAGCAACTCAGGCTCTTCCTCCTAGGGATCCGAATTCGAGCTCCGTC
GACAAGCTTGCGGCCGCACTCGAGCACCACCACCACCACCACTGAGATCCGGCTGCTAACAAAGCCCGAA
AGGAAGCTGAGTTGGCTGCTGCCACCGCTGAGCAATAACTAGCATAACCCCTTGGGGCCTCTAAACGGGT
CTTGAGGGGTTTTTTGCTGAAAGGAGGAACTATATCCGGATTGGCGAATGGG
[46 nt withheld, positions 753-798]
