>Addgene plasmid #46166 | Danio rerio cryaa | addgene partial sequence | sequence record 72275 | T7 5'-TAATACGACTCACTATAGGG-3'
ACTTTAAGAAGGAGATATACATATGGATATTGCGATCCAACACCCTTGGTTCAGACGCACACTGGGCTAC
CCCACCCGACTCTTTGATCAGTTCTTTGGAGAAGGCCTGTTCGATTATGACCTATTCCCCTTCACCACTT
CAACTGTCAGCCCTTACTATCGACACTCACTCTTCCGCAACATCCTGGACTCCTCCAACTCAGGTGTCTC
TGAGGTGAGGTCTGACAGAGAAAAATTTACAGTTTATCTGGATGTGAAACATTTCTCTCCTGATGAGCTC
AGTGTCAAGGTGACAGATGACTATGTGGAGATCCAGGGCAAGCATGGAGAAAGACAGGATGATCATGGCT
ACATCTCCCGTGAGTTCCATCGTCGCTACCGCCTGCCTTCCAATGTGGACCAGTCTGCCATCACCTGCAC
ACTGTCTGCTGATGGCCTGCTCACTCTTTGTGGACCCAAGACAAGTGGCATAGATGCTGGCCGTGGAGAT
CGCACCATCCCTGTTACCCGCGAGGACAAGAGCAACTCAGGCTCTTCCTCCTAGGGATCCGAATTCGAGC
TCCGTCGACAAGCTTGCGGCCGCACTCGAGCACCACCACCACCACCACTGAGATCCGGCTGCTAACAAAG
CCCGAAAGGAAGCTGAGTTGGCTGCTGCCACCGCTGAGCAATAACTAGCATAACCCCTTGGGGCCTCTAA
ACGGGTCTTGAGGGGTTTTTTGCTGAAAGGAGGAACTATATCCGGATTGGCGAATGGG
[46 nt withheld, positions 759-804]
